>Addgene plasmid #100558 | EMX1*_sgRNA | addgene full sequence | sequence record 193878 | Addgene NGS Result
AAAATCGACGCTCAAGTCAGAGGTGGCGAAACCCGACAGGACTATAAAGATACCAGGCGTTTCCCCCTGG
AAGCTCCCTCGTGCGCTCTCCTGTTCCGACCCTGCCGCTTACCGGATACCTGTCCGCCTTTCTCCCTTCG
GGAAGCGTGGCGCTTTCTCATAGCTCACGCTGTAGGTATCTCAGTTCGGTGTAGGTCGTTCGCTCCAAGC
TGGGCTGTGTGCACGAACCCCCCGTTCAGCCCGACCGCTGCGCCTTATCCGGTAACTATCGTCTTGAGTC
CAACCCGGTAAGACACGACTTATCGCCACTGGCAGCAGCCACTGGTAACAGGATTAGCAGAGCGAGGTAT
GTAGGCGGTGCTACAGAGTTCTTGAAGTGGTGGCCTAACTACGGCTACACTAGAAGAACAGTATTTGGTA
TCTGCGCTCTGCTGAAGCCAGTTACCTTCGGAAAAAGAGTTGGTAGCTCTTGATCCGGCAAACAAACCAC
CGCTGGTAGCGGTGGTTTTTTTGTTTGCAAGCAGCAGATTACGCGCAGAAAAAAAGGATCTCAAGAAGAT
CCTTTGATCTTTTCTACGGGGTCTGACGCTCAGTGGAACGAAAACTCACGTTAAGGGATTTTGGTCATGA
GATTATCAAAAAGGATCTTCACCTAGATCCTTTTAAATTAAAAATGAAGTTTTAGCACGTGTCAGTCCTG
CTCCTCGGCCACGAAGTGCACGCAGTTGCCGGCCGGGTCGCGCAGGGCGAACTCCCGCCCCCACGGCTGC
TCGCCGATCTCGGTCATGGCCGGCCCGGAGGCGTCCCGGAAGTTCGTGGACACGACCTCCGACCACTCGG
CGTACAGCTCGTCCAGGCCGCGCACCCACACCCAGGCCAGGGTGTTGTCCGGCACCACCTGGTCCTGGAC
CGCGCTGATGAACAGGGTCACGTCGTCCCGGACCACACCGGCGAAGTCGTCCTCCACGAAGTCCCGGGAG
AACCCGAGCCGGTCGGTCCAGAACTCGACCGCTCCGGCGACGTCGCGCGCGGTGAGCACCGGAACGGCAC
TGGTCAACTTGGCCATGGTGGCCCTCCTCACGTGCTATTATTGAAGCATTTATCAGGGTTATTGTCTCAT
GAGCGGATACATATTTGAATGTATTTAGAAAAATAAACAAATAGGGGTTCCGCGCACATTTCCCCGAAAA
GTGCCACCTGATGCGGTGTGAAATACCGCACAGATGCGTAAGGAGAAAATACCGCATCAGGAAATTGTAA
GCGTTAATAATTCAGAAGAACTCGTCAAGAAGGCGATAGAAGGCGATGCGCTGCGAATCGGGAGCGGCGA
TACCGTAAAGCACGAGGAAGCGGTCAGCCCATTCGCCGCCAAGCTCTTCAGCAATATCACGGGTAGCCAA
CGCTATGTCCTGATAGCGGTCCGCCACACCCAGCCGGCCACAGTCGATGAATCCAGAAAAGCGGCCATTT
TCCACCATGATATTCGGCAAGCAGGCATCGCCATGGGTCACGACGAGATCCTCGCCGTCGGGCATGCTCG
CCTTGAGCCTGGCGAACAGTTCGGCTGGCGCGAGCCCCTGATGCTCTTCGTCCAGATCATCCTGATCGAC
AAGACCGGCTTCCATCCGAGTACGTGCTCGCTCGATGCGATGTTTCGCTTGGTGGTCGAATGGGCAGGTA
GCCGGATCAAGCGTATGCAGCCGCCGCATTGCATCAGCCATGATGGATACTTTCTCGGCAGGAGCAAGGT
GAGATGACAGGAGATCCTGCCCCGGCACTTCGCCCAATAGCAGCCAGTCCCTTCCCGCTTCAGTGACAAC
GTCGAGCACAGCTGCGCAAGGAACGCCCGTCGTGGCCAGCCACGATAGCCGCGCTGCCTCGTCTTGCAGT
TCATTCAGGGCACCGGACAGGTCGGTCTTGACAAAAAGAACCGGGCGCCCCTGCGCTGACAGCCGGAACA
CGGCGGCATCAGAGCAGCCGATTGTCTGTTGTGCCCAGTCATAGCCGAATAGCCTCTCCACCCAAGCGGC
CGGAGAACCTGCGTGCAATCCATCTTGTTCAATCATGCGAAACGATCCTCATCCTGTCTCTTGATCAGAG
CTTGATCCCCTGCGCCATCAGATCCTTGGCGGCAAGAAAGCCATCCAGTTTACTTTGCAGGGCTTCCCAA
CCTTACCAGAGGGCGCCCCAGCTGGCAATTCCGGTTCGCTTGCTGTCCATAAAACCGCCCAGTCTAGCTA
TCGCCATGTAAGCCCACTGCAAGCTACCTGCTTTCTCTTTGCGCTTGCGTTTTCCCTTGTCCAGATAGCC
CAGTAGCTGACATTCATCCGGGGTCAGCACCGTTTCTGCGGACTGGCTTTCTACGTGAAAAGGATCTAGG
TGAAGATCCTTTTTGATAATCTCATGCCTGACATTTATATTCCCCAGAACATCAGGTTAATGGCGTTTTT
GATGTCATTTTCGCGGTGGCTGAGATCAGCCACTTCTTCCCCGATAACGGAGACCGGCACACTGGCCATA
TCGGTGGTCATCATGCGCCAGCTTTCATCCCCGATATGCACCACCGGGTAAAGTTCACGGGAGACTTTAT
CTGACAGCAGACGTGCACTGGCCAGGGGGATCACCATCCGTCGCCCCGGCGTGTCAATAATATCACTCTG
TACATCCACAAACAGACGATAACGGCTCTCTCTTTTATAGGTGTAAACCTTAAACTGCCGTACGTATAGG
CTGCGCAACTGTTGGGAAGGGCGATCGGTGCGGGCCTCTTCGCTATTACGCCAGCTGGCGAAAGGGGGAT
GTGCTGCAAGGCGATTAAGTTGGGTAACGCCAGGGTTTTCCCAGTCACGACGTTGTAAAACGACGGCCAG
TGAATTGTAATACGACTCACTATAGGGCGAATTGGGCCCTCTAGATGCATGCTCGAGCGGCCGCCAGTGT
GATGGATATCTGCAGAATTCGCCCTTTGTACAAAAAAGCAGGCTTTAAAGGAACCAATTCAGTCGACTGG
ATCCGGTACCAAGGTCGGGCAGGAAGAGGGCCTATTTCCCATGATTCCTTCATATTTGCATATACGATAC
AAGGCTGTTAGAGAGATAATTAGAATTAATTTGACTGTAAACACAAAGATATTAGTACAAAATACGTGAC
GTAGAAAGTAATAATTTCTTGGGTAGTTTGCAGTTTTAAAATTATGTTTTAAAATGGACTATCATATGCT
TACCGTAACTTGAAAGTATTTCGATTTCTTGGCTTTATATATCTTGTGGAAAGGACGAAACACCGGAGTC
CGAGCAGAAGAAGAAGTTTTAGAGCTAGAAATAGCAAGTTAAAATAAGGCTAGTCCGTTATCAACTTGAA
AAAGTGGCACCGAGTCGGTGCTTTTTTTCTAGACCCAGCTTTCTTGTACAAAGTTGGCATTAAAGGGCGA
ATTCCAGCACACTGGCGGCCGTTACTAGTGGATCCGAGCTCGGTACCAAGCTTGATGCATAGCTTGAGTA
TTCTATAGTGTCACCTAAATAGCTTGGCGTAATCATGGTCATAGCTGTTTCCTGTGTGAAATTGTTATCC
GCTCACAATTCCACACAACATACGAGCCGGAAGCATAAAGTGTAAAGCCTGGGGTGCCTAATGAGTGAGC
TAACTCACATTAATTGCGTTGCGCTCACTGCCCGCTTTCCAGTCGGGAAACCTGTCGTGCCAGCTGCATT
AATGAATCGGCCAACGCGCGGGGAGAGGCGGTTTGCGTATTGGGCGCTCTTCCGCTTCCTCGCTCACTGA
CTCGCTGCGCTCGGTCGTTCGGCTGCGGCGAGCGGTATCAGCTCACTCAAAGGCGGTAATACGGTTATCC
ACAGAATCAGGGGATAACGCAGGAAAGAACATGTGAGCAAAAGGCCAGCAAAAGGCCAGGAACCGTAAAA
AGGCCGCGTTGCTGGCGTTTTTCCATAGGCTCCGCCCCCCTGACGAGCATCACA
Features (pLannotate 1.2.2; 18 found; start..end, strand, type, name):
    692..1066    -  CDS            BleoR: antibiotic-binding protein; Sh ble from Streptoalloteichus hindustanus; confers resistance to bleomycin, phleomycin, and Zeocin™
   1086..1174    -  promoter       AmpR promoter (fragment): bla
   1201..1251    +  misc_feature   bom (fragment): basis of mobility region from pBR322
   1272..2066    -  CDS            NeoR/KanR: aminoglycoside phosphotransferase from Tn5; aph(3')-II (or nptII); confers resistance to neomycin, kanamycin, and G418 (Geneticin®)
   2098..2367    -  CDS            tnpA (fragment): TN5P_ECOLX - Also known as tnp. Experimental evidence at protein level: Swiss-Prot protein existence level 1. Mediates transposition of transposon Tn5 by a 'cut and paste' mechanism. First, the monomeric transposase binds the 19 bp inverted DNA repeats flanking the transposon. Then, dimerization of the DNA- bound transposase creates a synaptic DNA complex. After nicking of the first DNA strand, excision of the transposon proceeds through a series of intermediates. The transposase then mediates the insertion of the transposon at a new site by strand transfer. The activity of the wild- type tran
   2415..2718    -  CDS            ccdB (fragment): CcdB, a bacterial toxin that poisons DNA gyrase; ccdB; Plasmids containing the ccdB gene cannot be propagated in standard E. coli strains.
   2728..2875    -  CDS            lacZα (fragment): LacZα fragment of β-galactosidase; lacZ fragment
   2878..2896    +  promoter       T7 promoter: promoter for bacteriophage T7 RNA polymerase
   2965..2984    +  protein_bind   attB1 (fragment): mutant version of attB; recombination site for the Gateway® BP reaction BP Clonase™
   3036..3276    +  promoter       U6 promoter: RNA polymerase III promoter for human U6 snRNA
   3306..3381    +  misc_RNA       gRNA scaffold: guide RNA scaffold for the Streptococcus pyogenes CRISPR/Cas9 system
   3393..3414    -  protein_bind   attB2 (fragment): mutant version of attB; recombination site for the Gateway® BP reaction BP Clonase™
   3502..3520    -  promoter       SP6 promoter: promoter for bacteriophage SP6 RNA polymerase
   3562..3578    -  protein_bind   lac operator: The lac repressor binds to the lac operator to inhibit transcription in E. coli. This inhibition can be relieved by adding lactose or isopropyl-β-D-thiogalactopyranoside (IPTG). lac repressor encoded by lacI
   3586..3616    -  promoter       lac promoter: promoter for the E. coli lac operon
   3631..3652    -  protein_bind   CAP binding site: CAP binding activates transcription in the presence of cAMP. E. coli catabolite activator protein
   3665..3757    -  CDS            lacI (fragment): lac repressor; lacI; The lac repressor binds to the lac operator to inhibit transcription in E. coli. This inhibition can be relieved by adding lactose or isopropyl-β-D-thiogalactopyranoside (IPTG).
   3940..554     -  rep_origin     ori (across the origin): high-copy-number ColE1/pMB1/pBR322/pUC origin of replication
