[The description below was written by a language model from this plasmid's Addgene catalogue record and pLannotate feature annotations shown in this document.]
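Description:
EMX1*_sgRNA is a small (about 4 kb) guide RNA expression plasmid built on the gRNA_cloning_vector backbone, intended to supply a single guide RNA against the EMX1 locus in cells that also express Streptococcus pyogenes Cas9. It is propagated in E. coli from a high-copy ColE1/pUC-type origin and selected with kanamycin through the Tn5-derived NeoR/KanR aminoglycoside phosphotransferase gene. The annotation also finds a BleoR (Sh ble) coding sequence downstream of an AmpR promoter fragment, along with remnants typical of a TOPO/Gateway-style cloning backbone: fragments of ccdB, lacZα, lacI, Tn5 transposase and bom, the lac promoter/operator and CAP site, and flanking T7 and SP6 promoters. These are backbone carry-overs rather than functional parts of the payload.

The payload is a compact RNA polymerase III cassette, bracketed by partial attB1 and attB2 sites. In it, the human U6 promoter drives a 20-nucleotide EMX1 spacer, inserted by Gibson cloning, fused to the S. pyogenes Cas9 gRNA scaffold. The asterisk in the name marks a variant of a sibling EMX1 guide plasmid from the same collection: the target sequence is the same, but an additional G is present at the 5' end of the guide. A 5' G is the nucleotide generally preferred for U6 transcription initiation, although the record does not state why it was added. No Cas9 gene or mammalian reporter is annotated, so the nuclease must come from a separate construct. The associated publication concerns rapidly inducible Cas9 and a ddPCR assay for double-strand breaks used to probe editing kinetics, which suggests that this guide served to direct cleavage at EMX1 in those experiments.
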