Addgene plasmid #100558: EMX1*_sgRNA
Purpose: Expresses EMX1* sgRNA. Target sequence: (G)GAGTCCGAGCAGAAGAAGAA. Same target sequence as #100555, except with an additional 5' G.
Depositing lab: Dustin Maly. Depositing organization: University of Washington. Publication: Rapidly inducible Cas9 and DSB-ddPCR to probe editing kinetics. Rose JC, Stephany JJ, Valente WJ, Trevillian BM, Dang HV, Bielas JH, Maly DJ, Fowler DM. Nat Methods. 2017 Jul 24. doi: 10.1038/nmeth.4368. PubMed 28737741.
Backbone
  Vector backbone: gRNA_cloning_vector (#41824)
Growth in bacteria
  Bacterial resistance: Kanamycin, 50 μg/mL
  Growth temperature: 37°C
  Growth strain: DH5alpha
  Copy number: Unknown
Gene/Insert
  Gene/Insert name: EMX1 sgRNA
  gRNA/shRNA sequence: (G)GAGTCCGAGCAGAAGAAGAA
  Promoter: U6
  Cloning method: Gibson Cloning
  Sequencing primers: 5′ M13F; 3′ M13R
Terms and licenses: Academic/Nonprofit Terms; Industry Terms: Not Available to Industry
How to cite: EMX1*_sgRNA was a gift from Dustin Maly (Addgene plasmid # 100558 ; http://n2t.net/addgene:100558 ; RRID:Addgene_100558)
